Addgene plasmid #207341: pCMV5D HA-L2D/V9D/I19D PPM1H
Purpose: Mammalian expression of HA-L2D/V9D/I19D PPM1H
Depositing lab: Suzanne Pfeffer. Depositing organization: Stanford University. Publication: Localization of PPM1H phosphatase tunes Parkinson's disease-linked LRRK2 kinase-mediated Rab GTPase phosphorylation and ciliogenesis. Yeshaw WM, Adhikari A, Chiang CY, Dhekne HS, Wawro PS, Pfeffer SR. Proc Natl Acad Sci U S A. 2023 Oct 31;120(44):e2315171120. doi: 10.1073/pnas.2315171120. Epub 2023 Oct 27. PubMed 37889931.
Backbone
  Vector backbone: pCMV5D
  Vector type: Mammalian Expression
Growth in bacteria
  Bacterial resistance: Ampicillin, 100 μg/mL
  Growth temperature: 37°C
  Growth strain: DH5alpha
  Copy number: High Copy
Gene/Insert
  Gene/Insert name: PPM1H
  Species: H. sapiens (human)
  Mutation: L2D/V9D/I19D
  Entrez Gene: PPM1H (a.k.a. ARHCL1, NERPP-2C, URCC2)
  Tag / fusion protein: HA (N terminal on insert)
  Cloning method: Unknown
  Sequencing primers: 5′ n/a
Terms and licenses: Academic/Nonprofit Terms; Industry Terms: Not Available to Industry
How to cite: pCMV5D HA-L2D/V9D/I19D PPM1H was a gift from Suzanne Pfeffer (Addgene plasmid # 207341 ; http://n2t.net/addgene:207341 ; RRID:Addgene_207341)
