[The description below was written by a language model from this plasmid's Addgene catalogue record and pLannotate feature annotations shown in this document.]
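Description:
pCMV5D HA-L2D/V9D/I19D PPM1H is a 6,565 nt mammalian expression plasmid on the pCMV5D backbone that produces an HA-tagged triple point mutant of human PPM1H, a protein phosphatase. It is propagated in E. coli as a high-copy plasmid through a ColE1/pUC-type origin and selected with ampicillin through the β-lactamase gene and its own promoter. The annotation also picks up a partial f1 origin, a bom fragment and remnants of the lac promoter/operator region, which are backbone carry-over rather than functional parts of the expression design.

The payload is driven by the human cytomegalovirus immediate early enhancer and promoter and terminated by the bovine growth hormone polyadenylation signal. A short HA epitope match lies just upstream of the PPM1H coding sequence, consistent with the N-terminal tag listed in the catalogue. A second short HA match is annotated just downstream of the gene, but the record does not say whether it is in frame or translated. The L2D/V9D/I19D substitutions replace three hydrophobic residues near the N-terminus with aspartates.

Downstream of the expression cassette sit an FRT site followed directly by a hygromycin phosphotransferase gene with an SV40 polyadenylation signal, with only a fragment of an SV40 promoter nearby. This layout resembles vectors designed for FLP-mediated integration at a genomic FRT site, where hygromycin resistance is activated on insertion, although the record states only mammalian expression as the purpose. The associated publication concerns how PPM1H localization influences LRRK2 kinase-dependent Rab GTPase phosphorylation and ciliogenesis, which suggests the mutant serves to probe the role of the N-terminal region in that context.
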