Features (pLannotate 1.2.2; 20 found; start..end, strand, type, name):
     28..80      -  misc_feature   bom (fragment): basis of mobility region from pBR322
    235..614     +  enhancer       CMV enhancer: human cytomegalovirus immediate early enhancer
    616..815     +  promoter       CMV promoter: human cytomegalovirus (CMV) immediate early promoter
    863..888     +  CDS            3xHA (fragment): three tandem HA epitope tags
    896..2437    +  CDS            PPM1H: PPM1H_HUMAN - Also known as ARHCL1, KIAA1157, URCC2. Experimental evidence at protein level: Swiss-Prot protein existence level 1. Dephosphorylates CDKN1B at 'Thr-187', thus removing a signal for proteasomal degradation. From Homo sapiens (Human).
   2450..2475    +  CDS            3xHA (fragment): three tandem HA epitope tags
   2523..2747    +  polyA_signal   bGH poly(A) signal: bovine growth hormone polyadenylation signal
   2751..2772    +  promoter       SV40 promoter (fragment): SV40 enhancer and early promoter
   2793..3026    +  rep_origin     f1 ori (fragment) (sequence partly withheld): f1 bacteriophage origin of replication; arrow indicates direction of (+) strand synthesis
   3031..3078    +  protein_bind   FRT: FLP-mediated recombination occurs in the 8-bp core sequence TCTAGAAA (Turan and Bode, 2011). FLP recombinase from the Saccharomyces cerevisiae 2μ plasmid
   3086..4108    +  CDS            HygR: hygromycin B phosphotransferase confers resistance to hygromycin
   4118..4243    +  CDS            ble (fragment): BLE_KLEPN - Experimental evidence at protein level: Swiss-Prot protein existence level 1. Binding protein with a strong affinity to the bleomycin family of antibiotics. Binds to CL990; an antimitotic-antibiotic compound. From Klebsiella pneumoniae.
   4238..4359    +  polyA_signal   SV40 poly(A) signal: SV40 polyadenylation signal
   4432..4448    -  protein_bind   lac operator: The lac repressor binds to the lac operator to inhibit transcription in E. coli. This inhibition can be relieved by adding lactose or isopropyl-β-D-thiogalactopyranoside (IPTG). lac repressor encoded by lacI
   4456..4486    -  promoter       lac promoter: promoter for the E. coli lac operon
   4501..4522    -  protein_bind   CAP binding site: CAP binding activates transcription in the presence of cAMP. E. coli catabolite activator protein
   4535..4627    -  CDS            lacI (fragment): lac repressor; lacI; The lac repressor binds to the lac operator to inhibit transcription in E. coli. This inhibition can be relieved by adding lactose or isopropyl-β-D-thiogalactopyranoside (IPTG).
   4810..5398    -  rep_origin     ori: high-copy-number ColE1/pMB1/pBR322/pUC origin of replication
   5569..6429    -  CDS            AmpR: β-lactamase; bla; confers resistance to ampicillin, carbenicillin, and related antibiotics
   6430..6534    -  promoter       AmpR promoter: bla
>Addgene plasmid #207341 | pCMV5D HA-L2D/V9D/I19D PPM1H | addgene full sequence | sequence record 412900 | Addgene NGS Result
GACGGATCGGGAGATCTCCCGATCCCCTATGGTGCACTCTCAGTACAATCTGCTCTGATGCCGCATAGTT
AAGCCAGTATCTGCTCCCTGCTTGTGTGTTGGAGGTCGCTGAGTAGTGCGCGAGCAAAATTTAAGCTACA
ACAAGGCAAGGCTTGACCGACAATTGCATGAAGAATCTGCTTAGGGTTAGGCGTTTTGCGCTGCTTCGCG
ATGTACGGGCCAGATATACGCGTTGACATTGATTATTGACTAGTTATTAATAGTAATCAATTACGGGGTC
ATTAGTTCATAGCCCATATATGGAGTTCCGCGTTACATAACTTACGGTAAATGGCCCGCCTGGCTGACCG
CCCAACGACCCCCGCCCATTGACGTCAATAATGACGTATGTTCCCATAGTAACGCCAATAGGGACTTTCC
ATTGACGTCAATGGGTGGAGTATTTACGGTAAACTGCCCACTTGGCAGTACATCAAGTGTATCATATGCC
AAGTCCGCCCCCTATTGACGTCAATGACGGTAAATGGCCCGCCTGGCATTATGCCCAGTACATGACCTTA
CGGGACTTTCCTACTTGGCAGTACATCTACGTATTAGTCATCGCTATTACCATGGTGATGCGGTTTTGGC
AGTACACCAATGGGCGTGGATAGCGGTTTGACTCACGGGGATTTCCAAGTCTCCACCCCATTGACGTCAA
TGGGAGTTTGTTTTGGCACCAAAATCAACGGGACTTTCCAAAATGTCGTAATAACCCCGCCCCGTTGACG
CAAATGGGCGGTAGGCGTGTACGGTGGGAGGTCTATATAAGCAGAGCTCGTTTAGTGAACCGTCAGAATT
GGCCACCGGATCTGCCGCCATGTACCCATACGATGTGCCAGATTACGCCGGATCCATGGACACTCGAGTG
AAATCTGCCGACGCCAATTTCATGGGCGGCGACATGGCTGGCAGCTCAGGCTCCGAGCACGGCGGCGGCA
GCTGCGGAGGCTCGGACCTGCCCCTGCGTTTCCCCTACGGGCGGCCAGAGTTCCTGGGGCTGTCTCAGGA
CGAGGTGGAGTGCAGCGCCGACCACATCGCCCGCCCCATCCTCATCCTCAAGGAGACTCGGCGGCTGCCC
TGGGCCACTGGCTACGCAGAGGTTATCAATGCCGGGAAGAGCACACACAATGAAGACCAAGCCAGCTGTG
AGGTGCTCACTGTGAAGAAGAAGGCAGGGGCCGTGACCTCAACCCCAAACAGGAACTCATCCAAGAGACG
GTCCTCCCTTCCCAATGGGGAAGGGCTGCAGCTGAAGGAGAACTCGGAATCCGAGGGTGTTTCCTGCCAC
TATTGGTCGCTGTTTGACGGGCACGCGGGGTCCGGGGCCGCGGTGGTGGCGTCACGCCTGCTGCAGCACC
ACATCACGGAGCAGCTGCAGGACATCGTGGACATCCTGAAGAACTCCGCCGTCCTGCCCCCTACCTGCCT
GGGGGAGGAGCCTGAGAACACGCCCGCCAACAGCCGGACTCTGACCCGGGCAGCCTCCCTGCGCGGAGGG
GTGGGGGCCCCGGGCTCCCCCAGCACGCCCCCCACACGCTTCTTTACCGAGAAGAAGATTCCCCATGAGT
GCCTGGTCATCGGAGCGCTTGAAAGTGCATTCAAGGAAATGGACCTACAGATAGAACGAGAGAGGAGTTC
ATATAATATATCTGGTGGCTGCACGGCCCTCATTGTGATTTGCCTTTTGGGGAAGCTGTATGTTGCAAAT
GCTGGGGATAGCAGGGCCATAATCATCAGAAATGGAGAAATTATCCCCATGTCTTCAGAATTTACCCCCG
AGACGGAGCGCCAGCGACTTCAGTACCTGGCATTCATGCAGCCTCACTTGCTGGGAAATGAGTTCACACA
TTTGGAGTTTCCAAGGAGAGTACAGAGAAAGGAGCTTGGAAAGAAGATGCTCTACAGGGACTTTAATATG
ACAGGCTGGGCATACAAAACCATTGAGGATGAGGACTTGAAGTTCCCCCTTATATATGGAGAAGGCAAGA
AGGCCCGGGTAATGGCAACTATTGGAGTGACCAGGGGACTTGGGGACCATGACCTGAAGGTGCATGACTC
CAACATCTACATTAAACCATTCCTGTCTTCAGCTCCAGAGGTAAGAATCTACGATCTTTCAAAATATGAT
CATGGATCAGATGATGTGCTGATCTTGGCCACTGATGGACTCTGGGACGTTTTATCAAATGAAGAAGTAG
CAGAAGCAATCACTCAGTTTCTTCCTAACTGTGATCCAGATGATCCTCACAGGTACACACTGGCAGCTCA
GGACCTGGTGATGCGTGCCCGGGGTGTGCTGAAGGACAGAGGATGGCGGATATCTAATGACCGACTGGGC
TCAGGAGACGACATTTCTGTATATGTCATTCCTTTAATACATGGAAACAAGCTGTCATGAGCGGCCGCTT
ACCCATACGATGTGCCAGATTACGCCTAAGTCGAGTCTAGAGGGCCCGTTTAAACCCGCTGATCAGCCTC
GACTGTGCCTTCTAGTTGCCAGCCATCTGTTGTTTGCCCCTCCCCCGTGCCTTCCTTGACCCTGGAAGGT
GCCACTCCCACTGTCCTTTCCTAATAAAATGAGGAAATTGCATCGCATTGTCTGAGTAGGTGTCATTCTA
TTCTGGGGGGTGGGGTGGGGCAGGACAGCAAGGGGGAGGATTGGGAAGACAATAGCAGGCATGCTGGGGA
TGCGGTGGGCTCTATGGCTTCTGAGGCGGAAAGAACCAGCTGGGGCTCTAGGGGGTATCCCC
[124 nt withheld, positions 2793-2916]
C
[91 nt withheld, positions 2918-3008]
AGGGTGATGGTTCACGTACCTAGAAGTTCCTATTCCGAAGTTCCTATTCTCTAGAAAGTATAGGAACTTC
CTTGGCCAAAAAGCCTGAACTCACCGCGACGTCTGTCGAGAAGTTTCTGATCGAAAAGTTCGACAGCGTC
TCCGACCTGATGCAGCTCTCGGAGGGCGAAGAATCTCGTGCTTTCAGCTTCGATGTAGGAGGGCGTGGAT
ATGTCCTGCGGGTAAATAGCTGCGCCGATGGTTTCTACAAAGATCGTTATGTTTATCGGCACTTTGCATC
GGCCGCGCTCCCGATTCCGGAAGTGCTTGACATTGGGGAGTTCAGCGAGAGCCTGACCTATTGCATCTCC
CGCCGTGCACAGGGTGTCACGTTGCAAGACCTGCCTGAAACCGAACTGCCCGCTGTTCTGCAGCCGGTCG
CGGAGGCCATGGATGCGATCGCTGCGGCCGATCTTAGCCAGACGAGCGGGTTCGGCCCATTCGGACCGCA
AGGAATCGGTCAATACACTACATGGCGTGATTTCATATGCGCGATTGCTGATCCCCATGTGTATCACTGG
CAAACTGTGATGGACGACACCGTCAGTGCGTCCGTCGCGCAGGCTCTCGATGAGCTGATGCTTTGGGCCG
AGGACTGCCCCGAAGTCCGGCACCTCGTGCACGCGGATTTCGGCTCCAACAATGTCCTGACGGACAATGG
CCGCATAACAGCGGTCATTGACTGGAGCGAGGCGATGTTCGGGGATTCCCAATACGAGGTCGCCAACATC
TTCTTCTGGAGGCCGTGGTTGGCTTGTATGGAGCAGCAGACGCGCTACTTCGAGCGGAGGCATCCGGAGC
TTGCAGGATCGCCGCGGCTCCGGGCGTATATGCTCCGCATTGGTCTTGACCAACTCTATCAGAGCTTGGT
TGACGGCAATTTCGATGATGCAGCTTGGGCGCAGGGTCGATGCGACGCAATCGTCCGATCCGGAGCCGGG
ACTGTCGGGCGTACACAAATCGCCCGCAGAAGCGCGGCCGTCTGGACCGATGGCTGTGTAGAAGTACTCG
CCGATAGTGGAAACCGACGCCCCAGCACTCGTCCGAGGGCAAAGGAATAGCACGTACTACGAGATTTCGA
TTCCACCGCCGCCTTCTATGAAAGGTTGGGCTTCGGAATCGTTTTCCGGGACGCCGGCTGGATGATCCTC
CAGCGCGGGGATCTCATGCTGGAGTTCTTCGCCCACCCCAACTTGTTTATTGCAGCTTATAATGGTTACA
AATAAAGCAATAGCATCACAAATTTCACAAATAAAGCATTTTTTTCACTGCATTCTAGTTGTGGTTTGTC
CAAACTCATCAATGTATCTTATCATGTCTGTATACCGTCGACCTCTAGCTAGAGCTTGGCGTAATCATGG
TCATAGCTGTTTCCTGTGTGAAATTGTTATCCGCTCACAATTCCACACAACATACGAGCCGGAAGCATAA
AGTGTAAAGCCTGGGGTGCCTAATGAGTGAGCTAACTCACATTAATTGCGTTGCGCTCACTGCCCGCTTT
CCAGTCGGGAAACCTGTCGTGCCAGCTGCATTAATGAATCGGCCAACGCGCGGGGAGAGGCGGTTTGCGT
ATTGGGCGCTCTTCCGCTTCCTCGCTCACTGACTCGCTGCGCTCGGTCGTTCGGCTGCGGCGAGCGGTAT
CAGCTCACTCAAAGGCGGTAATACGGTTATCCACAGAATCAGGGGATAACGCAGGAAAGAACATGTGAGC
AAAAGGCCAGCAAAAGGCCAGGAACCGTAAAAAGGCCGCGTTGCTGGCGTTTTTCCATAGGCTCCGCCCC
CCTGACGAGCATCACAAAAATCGACGCTCAAGTCAGAGGTGGCGAAACCCGACAGGACTATAAAGATACC
AGGCGTTTCCCCCTGGAAGCTCCCTCGTGCGCTCTCCTGTTCCGACCCTGCCGCTTACCGGATACCTGTC
CGCCTTTCTCCCTTCGGGAAGCGTGGCGCTTTCTCATAGCTCACGCTGTAGGTATCTCAGTTCGGTGTAG
GTCGTTCGCTCCAAGCTGGGCTGTGTGCACGAACCCCCCGTTCAGCCCGACCGCTGCGCCTTATCCGGTA
ACTATCGTCTTGAGTCCAACCCGGTAAGACACGACTTATCGCCACTGGCAGCAGCCACTGGTAACAGGAT
TAGCAGAGCGAGGTATGTAGGCGGTGCTACAGAGTTCTTGAAGTGGTGGCCTAACTACGGCTACACTAGA
AGAACAGTATTTGGTATCTGCGCTCTGCTGAAGCCAGTTACCTTCGGAAAAAGAGTTGGTAGCTCTTGAT
CCGGCAAACAAACCACCGCTGGTAGCGGTGGTTTTTTTGTTTGCAAGCAGCAGATTACGCGCAGAAAAAA
AGGATCTCAAGAAGATCCTTTGATCTTTTCTACGGGGTCTGACGCTCAGTGGAACGAAAACTCACGTTAA
GGGATTTTGGTCATGAGATTATCAAAAAGGATCTTCACCTAGATCCTTTTAAATTAAAAATGAAGTTTTA
AATCAATCTAAAGTATATATGAGTAAACTTGGTCTGACAGTTACCAATGCTTAATCAGTGAGGCACCTAT
CTCAGCGATCTGTCTATTTCGTTCATCCATAGTTGCCTGACTCCCCGTCGTGTAGATAACTACGATACGG
GAGGGCTTACCATCTGGCCCCAGTGCTGCAATGATACCGCGAGACCCACGCTCACCGGCTCCAGATTTAT
CAGCAATAAACCAGCCAGCCGGAAGGGCCGAGCGCAGAAGTGGTCCTGCAACTTTATCCGCCTCCATCCA
GTCTATTAATTGTTGCCGGGAAGCTAGAGTAAGTAGTTCGCCAGTTAATAGTTTGCGCAACGTTGTTGCC
ATTGCTACAGGCATCGTGGTGTCACGCTCGTCGTTTGGTATGGCTTCATTCAGCTCCGGTTCCCAACGAT
CAAGGCGAGTTACATGATCCCCCATGTTGTGCAAAAAAGCGGTTAGCTCCTTCGGTCCTCCGATCGTTGT
CAGAAGTAAGTTGGCCGCAGTGTTATCACTCATGGTTATGGCAGCACTGCATAATTCTCTTACTGTCATG
CCATCCGTAAGATGCTTTTCTGTGACTGGTGAGTACTCAACCAAGTCATTCTGAGAATAGTGTATGCGGC
GACCGAGTTGCTCTTGCCCGGCGTCAATACGGGATAATACCGCGCCACATAGCAGAACTTTAAAAGTGCT
CATCATTGGAAAACGTTCTTCGGGGCGAAAACTCTCAAGGATCTTACCGCTGTTGAGATCCAGTTCGATG
TAACCCACTCGTGCACCCAACTGATCTTCAGCATCTTTTACTTTCACCAGCGTTTCTGGGTGAGCAAAAA
CAGGAAGGCAAAATGCCGCAAAAAAGGGAATAAGGGCGACACGGAAATGTTGAATACTCATACTCTTCCT
TTTTCAATATTATTGAAGCATTTATCAGGGTTATTGTCTCATGAGCGGATACATATTTGAATGTATTTAG
AAAAATAAACAAATAGGGGTTCCGCGCACATTTCCCCGAAAAGTGCCACCTGACGTC
